>Addgene plasmid #205455 | TRE-UBC-mPD-L1-T2A-GFP | addgene full sequence | sequence record 408878 | Addgene NGS Result
GTCGACGGATCGGGAGATCTCCCGATCCCCTATGGTGCACTCTCAGTACAATCTGCTCTGATGCCGCATA
GTTAAGCCAGTATCTGCTCCCTGCTTGTGTGTTGGAGGTCGCTGAGTAGTGCGCGAGCAAAATTTAAGCT
ACAACAAGGCAAGGCTTGACCGACAATTGCATGAAGAATCTGCTTAGGGTTAGGCGTTTTGCGCTGCTTC
GCGATGTACGGGCCAGATATACGCGTTGACATTGATTATTGACTAGTTATTAATAGTAATCAATTACGGG
GTCATTAGTTCATAGCCCATATATGGAGTTCCGCGTTACATAACTTACGGTAAATGGCCCGCCTGGCTGA
CCGCCCAACGACCCCCGCCCATTGACGTCAATAATGACGTATGTTCCCATAGTAACGCCAATAGGGACTT
TCCATTGACGTCAATGGGTGGAGTATTTACGGTAAACTGCCCACTTGGCAGTACATCAAGTGTATCATAT
GCCAAGTACGCCCCCTATTGACGTCAATGACGGTAAATGGCCCGCCTGGCATTATGCCCAGTACATGACC
TTATGGGACTTTCCTACTTGGCAGTACATCTACGTATTAGTCATCGCTATTACCATGGTGATGCGGTTTT
GGCAGTACATCAATGGGCGTGGATAGCGGTTTGACTCACGGGGATTTCCAAGTCTCCACCCCATTGACGT
CAATGGGAGTTTGTTTTGGCACCAAAATCAACGGGACTTTCCAAAATGTCGTAACAACTCCGCCCCATTG
ACGCAAATGGGCGGTAGGCGTGTACGGTGGGAGGTCTATATAAGCAGCGCGTTTTGCCTGTACTGGGTCT
CTCTGGTTAGACCAGATCTGAGCCTGGGAGCTCTCTGGCTAACTAGGGAACCCACTGCTTAAGCCTCAAT
AAAGCTTGCCTTGAGTGCTTCAAGTAGTGTGTGCCCGTCTGTTGTGTGACTCTGGTAACTAGAGATCCCT
CAGACCCTTTTAGTCAGTGTGGAAAATCTCTAGCAGTGGCGCCCGAACAGGGACTTGAAAGCGAAAGGGA
AACCAGAGGAGCTCTCTCGACGCAGGACTCGGCTTGCTGAAGCGCGCACGGCAAGAGGCGAGGGGCGGCG
ACTGGTGAGTACGCCAAAAATTTTGACTAGCGGAGGCTAGAAGGAGAGAGATGGGTGCGAGAGCGTCAGT
ATTAAGCGGGGGAGAATTAGATCGCGATGGGAAAAAATTCGGTTAAGGCCAGGGGGAAAGAAAAAATATA
AATTAAAACATATAGTATGGGCAAGCAGGGAGCTAGAACGATTCGCAGTTAATCCTGGCCTGTTAGAAAC
ATCAGAAGGCTGTAGACAAATACTGGGACAGCTACAACCATCCCTTCAGACAGGATCAGAAGAACTTAGA
TCATTATATAATACAGTAGCAACCCTCTATTGTGTGCATCAAAGGATAGAGATAAAAGACACCAAGGAAG
CTTTAGACAAGATAGAGGAAGAGCAAAACAAAAGTAAGACCACCGCACAGCAAGCGGCCGCTGATCTTCA
GACCTGGAGGAGGAGATATGAGGGACAATTGGAGAAGTGAATTATATAAATATAAAGTAGTAAAAATTGA
ACCATTAGGAGTAGCACCCACCAAGGCAAAGAGAAGAGTGGTGCAGAGAGAAAAAAGAGCAGTGGGAATA
GGAGCTTTGTTCCTTGGGTTCTTGGGAGCAGCAGGAAGCACTATGGGCGCAGCGTCAATGACGCTGACGG
TACAGGCCAGACAATTATTGTCTGGTATAGTGCAGCAGCAGAACAATTTGCTGAGGGCTATTGAGGCGCA
ACAGCATCTGTTGCAACTCACAGTCTGGGGCATCAAGCAGCTCCAGGCAAGAATCCTGGCTGTGGAAAGA
TACCTAAAGGATCAACAGCTCCTGGGGATTTGGGGTTGCTCTGGAAAACTCATTTGCACCACTGCTGTGC
CTTGGAATGCTAGTTGGAGTAATAAATCTCTGGAACAGATTTGGAATCACACGACCTGGATGGAGTGGGA
CAGAGAAATTAACAATTACACAAGCTTAATACACTCCTTAATTGAAGAATCGCAAAACCAGCAAGAAAAG
AATGAACAAGAATTATTGGAATTAGATAAATGGGCAAGTTTGTGGAATTGGTTTAACATAACAAATTGGC
TGTGGTATATAAAATTATTCATAATGATAGTAGGAGGCTTGGTAGGTTTAAGAATAGTTTTTGCTGTACT
TTCTATAGTGAATAGAGTTAGGCAGGGATATTCACCATTATCGTTTCAGACCCACCTCCCAACCCCGAGG
GGACCCGACAGGCCCGAAGGAATAGAAGAAGAAGGTGGAGAGAGAGACAGAGACAGATCCATTCGATTAG
TGAACGGATCGGCACTGCGTGCGCCAATTCTGCAGACAAATGGCAGTATTCATCCACAATTTTAAAAGAA
AAGGGGGGATTGGGGGGTACAGTGCAGGGGAAAGAATAGTAGACATAATAGCAACAGACATACAAACTAA
AGAATTACAAAAACAAATTACAAAAATTCAAAATTTTCGGGTTTATTACAGGGACAGCAGAGATCCAGTT
TGGTTAATTCTAGTTTTACTCCCTATCAGTGATAGAGAACGTATGTCGAGTTTACTCCCTATCAGTGATA
GAGAACGATGTCGAGTTTACTCCCTATCAGTGATAGAGAACGTATGTCGAGTTTACTCCCTATCAGTGAT
AGAGAACGTATGTCGAGTTTACTCCCTATCAGTGATAGAGAACGTATGTCGAGTTTATCCCTATCAGTGA
TAGAGAACGTATGTCGAGTTTACTCCCTATCAGTGATAGAGAACGTATGTCGAGGTAGGCGTGTACGGTG
GGAGGCCTATATAAGCAGAGCTCGTTTAGTGAACCGTCAGATCGCCTGGAGAATTCGTTAACGGATCCTC
TAGAGCTCAGCCTCGAGATTTAAATTTAATTAACCCACCCAAGATCTGGCCTCCGCGCCGGGTTTTGGCG
CCTCCCGCGGGCGCCCCCCTCCTCACGGCGAGCGCTGCCACGTCAGACGAAGGGCGCAGCGAGCGTCCTG
ATCCTTCCGCCCGGACGCTCAGGACAGCGGCCCGCTGCTCATAAGACTCGGCCTTAGAACCCCAGTATCA
GCAGAAGGACATTTTAGGACGGGACTTGGGTGACTCTAGGGCACTGGTTTTCTTTCCAGAGAGCGGAACA
GGCGAGGAAAAGTAGTCCCTTCTCGGCGATTCTGCGGAGGGATCTCCGTGGGGCGGTGAACGCCGATGAT
TATATAAGGACGCGCCGGGTGTGGCACAGCTAGTTCCGTCGCAGCCGGGATTTGGGTCGCGGTTCTTGTT
TGTGGATCGCTGTGATCGTCACTTGGTGAGTAGCGGGCTGCTGGGCTGGCCGGGGCTTTCGTGGCCGCCG
GGCCGCTCGGTGGGACGGAAGCGTGTGGAGAGACCGCCAAGGGCTGTAGTCTGGGTCCGCGAGCAAGGTT
GCCCTGAACTGGGGGTTGGGGGGAGCGCAGCAAAATGGCGGCTGTTCCCGAGTCTTGAATGGAAGACGCT
TGTGAGGCGGGCTGTGAGGTCGTTGAAACAAGGTGGGGGGCATGGTGGGCGGCAAGAACCCAAGGTCTTG
AGGCCTTCGCTAATGCGGGAAAGCTCTTATTCGGGTGAGATGGGCTGGGGCACCATCTGGGGACCCTGAC
GTGAAGTTTGTCACTGACTGGAGAACTCGGTTTGTCGTCTGTTGCGGGGGCGGCAGTTATGGCGGTGCCG
TTGGGCAGTGCACCCGTACCTTTGGGAGCGCGCGCCCTCGTCGTGTCGTGACGTCACCCGTTCTGTTGGC
TTATAATGCAGGGTGGGGCCACCTGCCGGTAGGTGTGCGGTAGGCTTTTCTCCGTCGCAGGACGCAGGGT
TCGGGCCTAGGGTAGGCTCTCCTGAATCGACAGGCGCCGGACCTCTGGTGAGGGGAGGGATAAGTGAGGC
GTCAGTTTCTTTGGTCGGTTTTATGTACCTATCTTCTTAAGTAGCTGAAGCTCCGGTTTTGAACTATGCG
CTCGGGGTTGGCGAGTGTGTTTTGTGAAGTTTTTTAGGCACCTTTTGAAATGTAATCATTTGGGTCAATA
TGTAATTTTCAGTGTTAGACTAGTAAATTGTCCGCTAAATTCTGGCCGTTTTTGGCTTTTTTGTTAGACG
AAGCTTGGTACCGAGCTCGGATCTCCACCCCGTACATGAGGATATTTGCTGGCATTATATTCACAGCCTG
CTGTCACTTGCTACGGGCGTTTACTATCACGGCTCCAAAGGACTTGTACGTGGTGGAGTATGGCAGCAAC
GTCACGATGGAGTGCAGATTCCCTGTAGAACGGGAGCTGGACCTGCTTGCGTTAGTGGTGTACTGGGAAA
AGGAAGATGAGCAAGTGATTCAGTTTGTGGCAGGAGAGGAGGACCTTAAGCCTCAGCACAGCAACTTCAG
GGGGAGAGCCTCGCTGCCAAAGGACCAGCTTTTGAAGGGAAATGCTGCCCTTCAGATCACAGACGTCAAG
CTGCAGGACGCAGGCGTTTACTGCTGCATAATCAGCTACGGTGGTGCGGACTACAAGCGAATCACGCTGA
AAGTCAATGCCCCATACCGCAAAATCAACCAGAGAATTTCCGTGGATCCAGCCACTTCTGAGCATGAACT
AATATGTCAGGCCGAGGGTTATCCAGAAGCTGAGGTAATCTGGACAAACAGTGACCACCAACCCGTGAGT
GGGAAGAGAAGTGTCACCACTTCCCGGACAGAGGGGATGCTTCTCAATGTGACCAGCAGTCTGAGGGTCA
ACGCCACAGCGAATGATGTTTTCTACTGTACGTTTTGGAGATCACAGCCAGGGCAAAACCACACAGCGGA
GCTGATCATCCCAGAACTGCCTGCAACACATCCTCCACAGAACAGGACTCACTGGGTGCTTCTGGGATCC
ATCCTGTTGTTCCTCATTGTAGTGTCCACGGTCCTCCTCTTCTTGAGAAAACAAGTGAGAATGCTAGATG
TGGAGAAATGTGGCGTTGAAGATACAAGCTCAAAAAACCGAAATGATACACAATTCGAGGAGACGGAGGG
CAGAGGAAGTCTTCTAACATGCGGTGACGTGGAGGAGAATCCCGGCCCTGTGGTGAGCAAGGGCGAGGAG
CTGTTCACCGGGGTGGTGCCCATCCTGGTCGAGCTGGACGGCGACGTAAACGGCCACAAGTTCAGCGTGT
CCGGCGAGGGCGAGGGCGATGCCACCTACGGCAAGCTGACCCTGAAGTTCATCTGCACCACCGGCAAGCT
GCCCGTGCCCTGGCCCACCCTCGTGACCACCTTGACCTACGGCGTGCAGTGCTTCGCCCGCTACCCCGAC
CACATGAAGCAGCACGACTTCTTCAAGTCCGCCATGCCCGAAGGCTACGTCCAGGAGCGCACCATCTTCT
TCAAGGACGACGGCAACTACAAGACCCGCGCCGAGGTGAAGTTCGAGGGCGACACCCTGGTGAACCGCAT
CGAGCTGAAGGGCATCGACTTCAAGGAGGACGGCAACATCCTGGGGCACAAGCTGGAGTACAACTACAAC
AGCCACAAGGTCTATATCACCGCCGACAAGCAGAAGAACGGCATCAAGGTGAACTTCAAGACCCGCCACA
ACATCGAGGACGGCAGCGTGCAGCTCGCCGACCACTACCAGCAGAACACCCCCATCGGCGACGGCCCCGT
GCTGCTGCCCGACAACCACTACCTGAGCACCCAGTCCGCCCTGAGCAAAGACCCCAACGAGAAGCGCGAT
CACATGGTCCTGCTGGAGTTCGTGACCGCCGCCGGGATCACTCTCGGCATGGACGAGCTGTACAAGTAAT
GTACAAGTAAAGCGGCCGCGACTCTAGTCCCTCCCAATTCGATATCAAGCTTATCGATAATCAACCTCTG
GATTACAAAATTTGTGAAAGATTGACTGGTATTCTTAACTATGTTGCTCCTTTTACGCTATGTGGATACG
CTGCTTTAATGCCTTTGTATCATGCTATTGCTTCCCGTATGGCTTTCATTTTCTCCTCCTTGTATAAATC
CTGGTTGCTGTCTCTTTATGAGGAGTTGTGGCCCGTTGTCAGGCAACGTGGCGTGGTGTGCACTGTGTTT
GCTGACGCAACCCCCACTGGTTGGGGCATTGCCACCACCTGTCAGCTCCTTTCCGGGACTTTCGCTTTCC
CCCTCCCTATTGCCACGGCGGAACTCATCGCCGCCTGCCTTGCCCGCTGCTGGACAGGGGCTCGGCTGTT
GGGCACTGACAATTCCGTGGTGTTGTCGGGGAAATCATCGTCCTTTCCTTGGCTGCTCGCCTGTGTTGCC
ACCTGGATTCTGCGCGGGACGTCCTTCTGCTACGTCCCTTCGGCCCTCAATCCAGCGGACCTTCCTTCCC
GCGGCCTGCTGCCGGCTCTGCGGCCTCTTCCGCGTCTTCGCCTTCGCCCTCAGACGAGTCGGATCTCCCT
TTGGGCCGCCTCCCCGCATCGATACCGTCGACCTCGATCGAGACCTAGAAAAACATGGAGCAATCACAAG
TAGCAATACAGCAGCTACCAATGCTGATTGTGCCTGGCTAGAAGCACAAGAGGAGGAGGAGGTGGGTTTT
CCAGTCACACCTCAGGTACCTTTAAGACCAATGACTTACAAGGCAGCTGTAGATCTTAGCCACTTTTTAA
AAGAAAAGGGGGGACTGGAAGGGCTAATTCACTCCCAACGAAGACAAGATATCCTTGATCTGTGGATCTA
CCACACACAAGGCTACTTCCCTGATTGGCAGAACTACACACCAGGGCCAGGGATCAGATATCCACTGACC
TTTGGATGGTGCTACAAGCTAGTACCAGTTGAGCAAGAGAAGGTAGAAGAAGCCAATGAAGGAGAGAACA
CCCGCTTGTTACACCCTGTGAGCCTGCATGGGATGGATGACCCGGAGAGAGAAGTATTAGAGTGGAGGTT
TGACAGCCGCCTAGCATTTCATCACATGGCCCGAGAGCTGCATCCGGACTGTACTGGGTCTCTCTGGTTA
GACCAGATCTGAGCCTGGGAGCTCTCTGGCTAACTAGGGAACCCACTGCTTAAGCCTCAATAAAGCTTGC
CTTGAGTGCTTCAAGTAGTGTGTGCCCGTCTGTTGTGTGACTCTGGTAACTAGAGATCCCTCAGACCCTT
TTAGTCAGTGTGGAAAATCTCTAGCAGGGCCCGTTTAAACCCGCTGATCAGCCTCGACTGTGCCTTCTAG
TTGCCAGCCATCTGTTGTTTGCCCCTCCCCCGTGCCTTCCTTGACCCTGGAAGGTGCCACTCCCACTGTC
CTTTCCTAATAAAATGAGGAAATTGCATCGCATTGTCTGAGTAGGTGTCATTCTATTCTGGGGGGTGGGG
TGGGGCAGGACAGCAAGGGGGAGGATTGGGAAGACAATAGCAGGCATGCTGGGGATGCGGTGGGCTCTAT
GGCTTCTGAGGCGGAAAGAACCAGCTGGGGCTCTAGGGGGTATCCCC
[124 nt withheld, positions 7538-7661]
C
[91 nt withheld, positions 7663-7753]
A
[49 nt withheld, positions 7755-7803]
CCTTTGACGTTGGAGTCCACGTTCTTT
[37 nt withheld, positions 7831-7867]
ACCCTATCTCGGTCTATTCTTTTGATTTATAAGGGATTTTGCCGATTTCGGCCTATTGGTTAAAAAATGA
GCTGATTTAACAAAAATTTAACGCGAATTAATTCTGTGGAATGTGTGTCAGTTAGGGTGTGGAAAGTCCC
CAGGCTCCCCAGCAGGCAGAAGTATGCAAAGCATGCATCTCAATTAGTCAGCAACCAGGTGTGGAAAGTC
CCCAGGCTCCCCAGCAGGCAGAAGTATGCAAAGCATGCATCTCAATTAGTCAGCAACCATAGTCCCGCCC
CTAACTCCGCCCATCCCGCCCCTAACTCCGCCCAGTTCCGCCCATTCTCCGCCCCATGGCTGACTAATTT
TTTTTATTTATGCAGAGGCCGAGGCCGCCTCTGCCTCTGAGCTATTCCAGAAGTAGTGAGGAGGCTTTTT
TGGAGGCCTAGGCTTTTGCAAAAAGCTCCCGGGAGCTTGTATATCCATTTTCGGATCTGATCAGCACGTG
TTGACAATTAATCATCGGCATAGTATATCGGCATAGTATAATACGACAAGGTGAGGAACTAAACCATGGC
CAAGTTGACCAGTGCCGTTCCGGTGCTCACCGCGCGCGACGTCGCCGGAGCGGTCGAGTTCTGGACCGAC
CGGCTCGGGTTCTCCCGGGACTTCGTGGAGGACGACTTCGCCGGTGTGGTCCGGGACGACGTGACCCTGT
TCATCAGCGCGGTCCAGGACCAGGTGGTGCCGGACAACACCCTGGCCTGGGTGTGGGTGCGCGGCCTGGA
CGAGCTGTACGCCGAGTGGTCGGAGGTCGTGTCCACGAACTTCCGGGACGCCTCCGGGCCGGCCATGACC
GAGATCGGCGAGCAGCCGTGGGGGCGGGAGTTCGCCCTGCGCGACCCGGCCGGCAACTGCGTGCACTTCG
TGGCCGAGGAGCAGGACTGACACGTGCTACGAGATTTCGATTCCACCGCCGCCTTCTATGAAAGGTTGGG
CTTCGGAATCGTTTTCCGGGACGCCGGCTGGATGATCCTCCAGCGCGGGGATCTCATGCTGGAGTTCTTC
GCCCACCCCAACTTGTTTATTGCAGCTTATAATGGTTACAAATAAAGCAATAGCATCACAAATTTCACAA
ATAAAGCATTTTTTTCACTGCATTCTAGTTGTGGTTTGTCCAAACTCATCAATGTATCTTATCATGTCTG
TATACCGTCGACCTCTAGCTAGAGCTTGGCGTAATCATGGTCATAGCTGTTTCCTGTGTGAAATTGTTAT
CCGCTCACAATTCCACACAACATACGAGCCGGAAGCATAAAGTGTAAAGCCTGGGGTGCCTAATGAGTGA
GCTAACTCACATTAATTGCGTTGCGCTCACTGCCCGCTTTCCAGTCGGGAAACCTGTCGTGCCAGCTGCA
TTAATGAATCGGCCAACGCGCGGGGAGAGGCGGTTTGCGTATTGGGCGCTCTTCCGCTTCCTCGCTCACT
GACTCGCTGCGCTCGGTCGTTCGGCTGCGGCGAGCGGTATCAGCTCACTCAAAGGCGGTAATACGGTTAT
CCACAGAATCAGGGGATAACGCAGGAAAGAACATGTGAGCAAAAGGCCAGCAAAAGGCCAGGAACCGTAA
AAAGGCCGCGTTGCTGGCGTTTTTCCATAGGCTCCGCCCCCCTGACGAGCATCACAAAAATCGACGCTCA
AGTCAGAGGTGGCGAAACCCGACAGGACTATAAAGATACCAGGCGTTTCCCCCTGGAAGCTCCCTCGTGC
GCTCTCCTGTTCCGACCCTGCCGCTTACCGGATACCTGTCCGCCTTTCTCCCTTCGGGAAGCGTGGCGCT
TTCTCATAGCTCACGCTGTAGGTATCTCAGTTCGGTGTAGGTCGTTCGCTCCAAGCTGGGCTGTGTGCAC
GAACCCCCCGTTCAGCCCGACCGCTGCGCCTTATCCGGTAACTATCGTCTTGAGTCCAACCCGGTAAGAC
ACGACTTATCGCCACTGGCAGCAGCCACTGGTAACAGGATTAGCAGAGCGAGGTATGTAGGCGGTGCTAC
AGAGTTCTTGAAGTGGTGGCCTAACTACGGCTACACTAGAAGAACAGTATTTGGTATCTGCGCTCTGCTG
AAGCCAGTTACCTTCGGAAAAAGAGTTGGTAGCTCTTGATCCGGCAAACAAACCACCGCTGGTAGCGGTG
GTTTTTTTGTTTGCAAGCAGCAGATTACGCGCAGAAAAAAAGGATCTCAAGAAGATCCTTTGATCTTTTC
TACGGGGTCTGACGCTCAGTGGAACGAAAACTCACGTTAAGGGATTTTGGTCATGAGATTATCAAAAAGG
ATCTTCACCTAGATCCTTTTAAATTAAAAATGAAGTTTTAAATCAATCTAAAGTATATATGAGTAAACTT
GGTCTGACAGTTACCAATGCTTAATCAGTGAGGCACCTATCTCAGCGATCTGTCTATTTCGTTCATCCAT
AGTTGCCTGACTCCCCGTCGTGTAGATAACTACGATACGGGAGGGCTTACCATCTGGCCCCAGTGCTGCA
ATGATACCGCGAGACCCACGCTCACCGGCTCCAGATTTATCAGCAATAAACCAGCCAGCCGGAAGGGCCG
AGCGCAGAAGTGGTCCTGCAACTTTATCCGCCTCCATCCAGTCTATTAATTGTTGCCGGGAAGCTAGAGT
AAGTAGTTCGCCAGTTAATAGTTTGCGCAACGTTGTTGCCATTGCTACAGGCATCGTGGTGTCACGCTCG
TCGTTTGGTATGGCTTCATTCAGCTCCGGTTCCCAACGATCAAGGCGAGTTACATGATCCCCCATGTTGT
GCAAAAAAGCGGTTAGCTCCTTCGGTCCTCCGATCGTTGTCAGAAGTAAGTTGGCCGCAGTGTTATCACT
CATGGTTATGGCAGCACTGCATAATTCTCTTACTGTCATGCCATCCGTAAGATGCTTTTCTGTGACTGGT
GAGTACTCAACCAAGTCATTCTGAGAATAGTGTATGCGGCGACCGAGTTGCTCTTGCCCGGCGTCAATAC
GGGATAATACCGCGCCACATAGCAGAACTTTAAAAGTGCTCATCATTGGAAAACGTTCTTCGGGGCGAAA
ACTCTCAAGGATCTTACCGCTGTTGAGATCCAGTTCGATGTAACCCACTCGTGCACCCAACTGATCTTCA
GCATCTTTTACTTTCACCAGCGTTTCTGGGTGAGCAAAAACAGGAAGGCAAAATGCCGCAAAAAAGGGAA
TAAGGGCGACACGGAAATGTTGAATACTCATACTCTTCCTTTTTCAATATTATTGAAGCATTTATCAGGG
TTATTGTCTCATGAGCGGATACATATTTGAATGTATTTAGAAAAATAAACAAATAGGGGTTCCGCGCACA
TTTCCCCGAAAAGTGCCACCTGAC
Features (pLannotate 1.2.2; 33 found; start..end, strand, type, name):
     31..83      -  misc_feature   bom (fragment): basis of mobility region from pBR322
    238..617     +  enhancer       CMV enhancer: human cytomegalovirus immediate early enhancer
    618..817     +  promoter       CMV promoter: human cytomegalovirus (CMV) immediate early promoter
    835..1015    +  LTR            5' LTR (truncated): truncated 5' long terminal repeat (LTR) from HIV-1
   1062..1187    +  misc_feature   HIV-1 Ψ: packaging signal of human immunodeficiency virus type 1
   1171..1534    +  CDS            HIV-1 gag (fragment): gag protein from human immunodeficiency virus 1; gag
   1680..1913    +  misc_feature   RRE: The Rev response element (RRE) of HIV-1 allows for Rev-dependent mRNA export from the nucleus to the cytoplasm.
   2290..2390    +  CDS            Rev (fragment): human immunodeficiency virus 1 (HIV-1) Rev protein; rev; enhances nuclear export of unspliced and incompletely spliced viral mRNAs
   2440..2557    +  misc_feature   cPPT/CTS: central polypurine tract and central termination sequence of HIV-1
   2605..2916    +  promoter       tight TRE promoter: Tet-responsive promoter PTight, consisting of seven tet operator sequences followed by the minimal CMV promoter
   2988..4199    +  promoter       UbC promoter: human ubiquitin C promoter
   4236..5105    +  CDS            Cd274: PD1L1_MOUSE - Also known as B7h1, Pdcd1l1, Pdcd1lg1, Pdl1. Experimental evidence at protein level: Swiss-Prot protein existence level 1. The PDCD1-mediated inhibitory pathway is exploited by tumors to attenuate anti-tumor immunity and escape destruction by the immune system, thereby facilitating tumor survival (PubMed:12218188, PubMed:27281199). The interaction with PDCD1/PD-1 inhibits cytotoxic T lymphocytes (CTLs) effector function (PubMed:12218188). The blockage of the PDCD1-mediated pathway results in the reversal of the exhausted T- cell phenotype and the normalization of the anti-tumor r
   5161..5879    +  CDS            EmGFP (fragment): Emerald GFP mammalian codon-optimized
   5916..5939    +  misc_feature   MCS (fragment): pBluescript multiple cloning site
   5939..6527    +  misc_feature   WPRE: woodchuck hepatitis virus posttranscriptional regulatory element
   6528..6547    +  misc_feature   MCS (fragment): pBluescript multiple cloning site
   6549..7049    +  CDS            nef (fragment): NEF_HV1LA - Experimental evidence at protein level: Swiss-Prot protein existence level 1. Extracellular Nef protein targets CD4(+) T-lymphocytes for apoptosis by interacting with CXCR4 surface receptors. From Human immunodeficiency virus type 1 group M subtype B (isolate Lai) (HIV-1).
   7056..7236    +  LTR            5' LTR (truncated): truncated 5' long terminal repeat (LTR) from HIV-1
   7268..7492    +  polyA_signal   bGH poly(A) signal: bovine growth hormone polyadenylation signal
   7496..7517    +  promoter       SV40 promoter (fragment): SV40 enhancer and early promoter
   7538..7966    +  rep_origin     f1 ori (sequence partly withheld): f1 bacteriophage origin of replication; arrow indicates direction of (+) strand synthesis
   7980..8309    +  promoter       SV40 promoter: SV40 enhancer and early promoter
   8357..8404    +  promoter       EM7 promoter: synthetic bacterial promoter&nbsp
   8423..8797    +  CDS            BleoR: antibiotic-binding protein; Sh ble from Streptoalloteichus hindustanus; confers resistance to bleomycin, phleomycin, and Zeocin™
   8807..8932    +  CDS            ble (fragment): BLE_KLEPN - Experimental evidence at protein level: Swiss-Prot protein existence level 1. Binding protein with a strong affinity to the bleomycin family of antibiotics. Binds to CL990; an antimitotic-antibiotic compound. From Klebsiella pneumoniae.
   8927..9048    +  polyA_signal   SV40 poly(A) signal: SV40 polyadenylation signal
   9119..9141    -  protein_bind   lac operator (fragment): The lac repressor binds to the lac operator to inhibit transcription in E. coli. This inhibition can be relieved by adding lactose or isopropyl-β-D-thiogalactopyranoside (IPTG). lac repressor encoded by lacI
   9145..9175    -  promoter       lac promoter: promoter for the E. coli lac operon
   9190..9211    -  protein_bind   CAP binding site: CAP binding activates transcription in the presence of cAMP. E. coli catabolite activator protein
   9224..9316    -  CDS            lacI (fragment): lac repressor; lacI; The lac repressor binds to the lac operator to inhibit transcription in E. coli. This inhibition can be relieved by adding lactose or isopropyl-β-D-thiogalactopyranoside (IPTG).
   9499..10087   -  rep_origin     ori: high-copy-number ColE1/pMB1/pBR322/pUC origin of replication
  10258..11118   -  CDS            AmpR: β-lactamase; bla; confers resistance to ampicillin, carbenicillin, and related antibiotics
  11119..11223   -  promoter       AmpR promoter: bla
