[The description below was written by a language model from this plasmid's Addgene catalogue record and pLannotate feature annotations shown in this document.]
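Description:
TRE-UBC-mPD-L1-T2A-GFP is an 11.3 kb HIV-1-based lentiviral transfer plasmid built on the pCW backbone for expressing mouse PD-L1 (Cd274) in mammalian cells. It is maintained in E. coli as a high-copy plasmid through a ColE1/pUC-type origin with ampicillin resistance, and it also carries an f1 origin. Outside the viral region there is an SV40/EM7-driven BleoR (Zeocin resistance) cassette with an SV40 poly(A) signal, but the catalogue lists only GFP as the selectable marker.

The viral genome is transcribed in packaging cells from a CMV enhancer/promoter fused to a truncated 5' LTR, followed by the Ψ packaging signal with a gag fragment, the RRE for Rev-dependent nuclear export, and the cPPT/CTS. The 3' end is annotated as a nef fragment and a second truncated LTR, followed by a bGH polyadenylation signal. The annotation does not establish whether this LTR carries a self-inactivating U3 deletion.

Within the provirus, a tight Tet-responsive (TRE) promoter inherited from pCW sits directly upstream of the human ubiquitin C promoter. The record names UBC as the promoter for the insert, so expression is presumably constitutive, and no Tet transactivator is annotated on the plasmid. UBC drives the full-length Cd274 coding sequence. According to the construct name it is joined by a T2A self-cleaving peptide to a GFP annotated as an Emerald GFP variant; the T2A itself is not annotated. One transcript should therefore yield separate PD-L1 and fluorescent proteins, letting transduced cells be identified or sorted by fluorescence. A WPRE downstream enhances transcript expression. The associated publication concerns engineering human pluripotent stem cell lines to evade xenogeneic transplant rejection, consistent with delivering this mouse immune checkpoint ligand.
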