Addgene plasmid #205455: TRE-UBC-mPD-L1-T2A-GFP
Purpose: lentiviral plasmid for expression of mouse PD-L1
Depositing lab: Deepta Bhattacharya. Depositing organization: University of Arizona. Publication: Engineering human pluripotent stem cell lines to evade xenogeneic transplantation barriers. Pizzato HA, Alonso-Guallart P, Woods J, Connelly JP, Fehniger TA, Atkinson JP, Pruett-Miller SM, Monsma FJ Jr, Bhattacharya D. Stem Cell Reports. 2023 Dec 22:S2213-6711(23)00496-4. doi: 10.1016/j.stemcr.2023.12.003. PubMed 38215755.
Backbone
  Vector backbone: pCW
  Vector type: Mammalian Expression
  Selectable markers: GFP
Growth in bacteria
  Bacterial resistance: Ampicillin, 100 μg/mL
  Growth temperature: 37°C
  Growth strain: DH5alpha
  Copy number: High Copy
Gene/Insert
  Gene/Insert name: mPD-L1
  Species: M. musculus (mouse)
  Entrez Gene: Cd274 (a.k.a. A530045L16Rik, B7h1, Pdcd1l1, Pdcd1lg1, Pdl1)
  Promoter: UBC
  Cloning method: Gibson Cloning
Terms and licenses: Academic/Nonprofit Terms; Industry Terms: Not Available to Industry
Depositor comments: Please visit https://www.biorxiv.org/content/10.1101/2023.06.27.546594v1 for bioRxiv preprint.
How to cite: TRE-UBC-mPD-L1-T2A-GFP was a gift from Deepta Bhattacharya (Addgene plasmid # 205455 ; http://n2t.net/addgene:205455 ; RRID:Addgene_205455)
